>Addgene plasmid #121276 | pUC57-Kan_CD156_00095711 | depositor full sequence | sequence record 231342 | pUC57-Kan_CD156_00095711 sequence 2869 bps
TCGCGCGTTTCGGTGATGACGGTGAAAACCTCTGACACATGCAGCTCCCGGAGACGGTCACAGCTTGTCT
GTAAGCGGATGCCGGGAGCAGACAAGCCCGTCAGGGCGCGTCAGCGGGTGTTGGCGGGTGTCGGGGCTGG
CTTAACTATGCGGCATCAGAGCAGATTGTACTGAGAGTGCACCATATGCGGTGTGAAATACCGCACAGAT
GCGTAAGGAGAAAATACCGCATCAGGCGCCATTCGCCATTCAGGCTGCGCAACTGTTGGGAAGGGCGATC
GGTGCGGGCCTCTTCGCTATTACGCCAGCTGGCGAAAGGGGGATGTGCTGCAAGGCGATTAAGTTGGGTA
ACGCCAGGGTTTTCCCAGTCACGACGTTGTAAAACGACGGCCAGTGAATTGACGCGTATTGGGATGGAAC
TTGGTCTCTAATGCAA
[201 nt withheld, positions 437-637]
TGAGCTTAGAGACCAAGTTCCATCCCAATGGCGCGCCGAGCTTGGCTCGAGCATGGTCATAGCTGTTTCC
TGTGTGAAATTGTTATCCGCTCACAATTCCACACAACATACGAGCCGGAAGCATAAAGTGTAAAGCCTGG
GGTGCCTAATGAGTGAGCTAACTCACATTAATTGCGTTGCGCTCACTGCCCGCTTTCCAGTCGGGAAACC
TGTCGTGCCAGCTGCATTAATGAATCGGCCAACGCGCGGGGAGAGGCGGTTTGCGTATTGGGCGCTCTTC
CGCTTCCTCGCTCACTGACTCGCTGCGCTCGGTCGTTCGGCTGCGGCGAGCGGTATCAGCTCACTCAAAG
GCGGTAATACGGTTATCCACAGAATCAGGGGATAACGCAGGAAAGAACATGTGAGCAAAAGGCCAGCAAA
AGGCCAGGAACCGTAAAAAGGCCGCGTTGCTGGCGTTTTTCCATAGGCTCCGCCCCCCTGACGAGCATCA
CAAAAATCGACGCTCAAGTCAGAGGTGGCGAAACCCGACAGGACTATAAAGATACCAGGCGTTTCCCCCT
GGAAGCTCCCTCGTGCGCTCTCCTGTTCCGACCCTGCCGCTTACCGGATACCTGTCCGCCTTTCTCCCTT
CGGGAAGCGTGGCGCTTTCTCATAGCTCACGCTGTAGGTATCTCAGTTCGGTGTAGGTCGTTCGCTCCAA
GCTGGGCTGTGTGCACGAACCCCCCGTTCAGCCCGACCGCTGCGCCTTATCCGGTAACTATCGTCTTGAG
TCCAACCCGGTAAGACACGACTTATCGCCACTGGCAGCAGCCACTGGTAACAGGATTAGCAGAGCGAGGT
ATGTAGGCGGTGCTACAGAGTTCTTGAAGTGGTGGCCTAACTACGGCTACACTAGAAGAACAGTATTTGG
TATCTGCGCTCTGCTGAAGCCAGTTACCTTCGGAAAAAGAGTTGGTAGCTCTTGATCCGGCAAACAAACC
ACCGCTGGTAGCGGTGGTTTTTTTGTTTGCAAGCAGCAGATTACGCGCAGAAAAAAAGGATCTCAAGAAG
ATCCTTTGATCTTTTCTACGGGGTCTGACGCTCAGTGGAACGAAAACTCACGTTAAGGGATTTTGGTCAT
GAGATTATCAAAAAGGATCTTCACCTAGATCCTTTTAAATTAAAAATGAAGTTTTAAATCAATCTAAAGT
ATATATGAGTAAACTTGGTCTGACAGTTAGAAAAACTCATCGAGCATCAAATGAAACTGCAATTTATTCA
TATCAGGATTATCAATACCATATTTTTGAAAAAGCCGTTTCTGTAATGAAGGAGAAAACTCACCGAGGCA
GTTCCATAGGATGGCAAGATCCTGGTATCGGTCTGCGATTCCGACTCGTCCAACATCAATACAACCTATT
AATTTCCCCTCGTCAAAAATAAGGTTATCAAGTGAGAAATCACCATGAGTGACGACTGAATCCGGTGAGA
ATGGCAAAAGTTTATGCATTTCTTTCCAGACTTGTTCAACAGGCCAGCCATTACGCTCGTCATCAAAATC
ACTCGCATCAACCAAACCGTTATTCATTCGTGATTGCGCCTGAGCGAGACGAAATACGCGATCGCTGTTA
AAAGGACAATTACAAACAGGAATCGAATGCAACCGGCGCAGGAACACTGCCAGCGCATCAACAATATTTT
CACCTGAATCAGGATATTCTTCTAATACCTGGAATGCTGTTTTCCCAGGGATCGCAGTGGTGAGTAACCA
TGCATCATCAGGAGTACGGATAAAATGCTTGATGGTCGGAAGAGGCATAAATTCCGTCAGCCAGTTTAGT
CTGACCATCTCATCTGTAACATCATTGGCAACGCTACCTTTGCCATGTTTCAGAAACAACTCTGGCGCAT
CGGGCTTCCCATACAATCGATAGATTGTCGCACCTGATTGCCCGACATTATCGCGAGCCCATTTATACCC
ATATAAATCAGCATCCATGTTGGAATTTAATCGCGGCCTAGAGCAAGACGTTTCCCGTTGAATATGGCTC
ATACTCTTCCTTTTTCAATATTATTGAAGCATTTATCAGGGTTATTGTCTCATGAGCGGATACATATTTG
AATGTATTTAGAAAAATAAACAAATAGGGGTTCCGCGCACATTTCCCCGAAAAGTGCCACCTGACGTCTA
AGAAACCATTATTATCATGACATTAACCTATAAAAATAGGCGTATCACGAGGCCCTTTCGTC
Features (pLannotate 1.2.2; 10 found; start..end, strand, type, name):
    137..236     +  misc_feature   bom (fragment): basis of mobility region from pBR322
    242..399     -  CDS            lacZα (fragment): LacZα fragment of β-galactosidase; lacZ fragment
    717..733     -  protein_bind   lac operator: The lac repressor binds to the lac operator to inhibit transcription in E. coli. This inhibition can be relieved by adding lactose or isopropyl-β-D-thiogalactopyranoside (IPTG). lac repressor encoded by lacI
    741..771     -  promoter       lac promoter: promoter for the E. coli lac operon
    786..807     -  protein_bind   CAP binding site: CAP binding activates transcription in the presence of cAMP. E. coli catabolite activator protein
    820..912     -  CDS            lacI (fragment): lac repressor; lacI; The lac repressor binds to the lac operator to inhibit transcription in E. coli. This inhibition can be relieved by adding lactose or isopropyl-β-D-thiogalactopyranoside (IPTG).
   1095..1683    -  rep_origin     ori: high-copy-number ColE1/pMB1/pBR322/pUC origin of replication
   1854..2669    -  CDS            KanR: aminoglycoside phosphotransferase; aph(3')-Ia; confers resistance to kanamycin in bacteria or G418 (Geneticin®) in eukaryotes
   2670..2774    -  promoter       AmpR promoter: bla
   2869..35      +  CDS            rop (fragment) (across the origin): Rop protein, which maintains plasmids at low copy number; rop
