[The description below was written by a language model from this plasmid's Addgene catalogue record and pLannotate feature annotations shown in this document.]
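Description:
pUC57-Kan_CD156_00095711 is a small, high-copy bacterial cloning plasmid that serves as a Level 0 module for Golden Gate assembly. It is built on the pUC57-Kan backbone and is maintained in E. coli through a pUC/ColE1-type origin of replication. Selection is by kanamycin, with the aminoglycoside phosphotransferase gene (aph(3')-Ia) annotated immediately downstream of a bla (AmpR) promoter, which presumably drives it. The annotation also picks up short remnants of bom, rop and lacI. These are fragments carried over from the pBR322/pUC lineage rather than functional elements.

The insert, CD156_00095711, is a sequence from the rice blast fungus Magnaporthe oryzae. It belongs to a clone collection of M. oryzae effectors that share sequence and structural similarity across host-specific lineages. It was placed into the EcoRV site of the backbone's cloning region, within the lacZα cassette. The feature table shows the lac promoter, operator and CAP binding site separated from a partial lacZα fragment by an unannotated gap of roughly 300 bp. This gap is consistent with the insert interrupting lacZα, the arrangement that underlies the blue/white screening listed as the selectable marker. The insert itself is not annotated, and the total length compared with the stated backbone size implies it is only a few hundred base pairs. M13 forward and reverse primer sites flank it for sequence verification.

No eukaryotic promoter, tag or terminator is recorded, so the plasmid is a storage and donor module rather than an expression construct. Its expected use is to release the effector sequence with a Type IIS enzyme for assembly into higher-level vectors. The record does not name the enzyme, the overhangs or the downstream applications.
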