Addgene plasmid #121276: pUC57-Kan_CD156_00095711
Purpose: Level 0 Golden-Gate compatible vector
Depositing lab: Sophien Kamoun. Depositing organization: Sainsbury Laboratory, Norwich. Publication: A Clone Resource of Magnaporthe oryzae Effectors That Share Sequence and Structural Similarities Across Host-Specific Lineages. Petit-Houdenot Y, Langner T, Harant A, Win J, Kamoun S. Mol Plant Microbe Interact. 2020 Aug;33(8):1032-1035. doi: 10.1094/MPMI-03-20-0052-A. Epub 2020 Jun 22. PubMed 32460610.
Backbone
  Vector backbone: pUC57-Kan
  Backbone size w/o insert (bp): 2626
  Vector type: Golden Gate
  Selectable markers: lacZ
Growth in bacteria
  Bacterial resistance: Kanamycin, 50 μg/mL
  Growth temperature: 37°C
  Growth strain: DH5alpha
  Copy number: High Copy
Gene/Insert
  Gene/Insert name: CD156_00095711
  Mutation: Magnaporthe oryzae
  Cloning method: Restriction Enzyme; 5′ cloning site EcoRV (unknown if destroyed); 3′ cloning site EcoRV (unknown if destroyed)
  Sequencing primers: 5′ M13Fw; 3′ M13Rv
Terms and licenses: Academic/Nonprofit Terms; Industry Terms: Not Available to Industry
How to cite: pUC57-Kan_CD156_00095711 was a gift from Sophien Kamoun (Addgene plasmid # 121276 ; http://n2t.net/addgene:121276 ; RRID:Addgene_121276)
