>Addgene plasmid #121276 | pUC57-Kan_CD156_00095711 | depositor partial sequence | sequence record 230804 | CD156_00095711
TTGGTCTCTAATGCAA
[201 nt withheld, positions 17-217]
TGAGCTTAGAGACCAA
