>Addgene plasmid #121276 | pUC57-Kan_CD156_00095711 | depositor partial sequence | sequence record 230805 | empty_vector
TCGCGCGTTTCGGTGATGACGGTGAAAACCTCTGACACATGCAGCTCCCGGAGACGGTCACAGCTTGTCT
GTAAGCGGATGCCGGGAGCAGACAAGCCCGTCAGGGCGCGTCAGCGGGTGTTGGCGGGTGTCGGGGCTGG
CTTAACTATGCGGCATCAGAGCAGATTGTACTGAGAGTGCACCATATGCGGTGTGAAATACCGCACAGAT
GCGTAAGGAGAAAATACCGCATCAGGCGCCATTCGCCATTCAGGCTGCGCAACTGTTGGGAAGGGCGATC
GGTGCGGGCCTCTTCGCTATTACGCCAGCTGGCGAAAGGGGGATGTGCTGCAAGGCGATTAAGTTGGGTA
ACGCCAGGGTTTTCCCAGTCACGACGTTGTAAAACGACGGCCAGTGAATTGACGCGTATTGGGATATCCC
AATGGCGCGCCGAGCTTGGCTCGAGCATGGTCATAGCTGTTTCCTGTGTGAAATTGTTATCCGCTCACAA
TTCCACACAACATACGAGCCGGAAGCATAAAGTGTAAAGCCTGGGGTGCCTAATGAGTGAGCTAACTCAC
ATTAATTGCGTTGCGCTCACTGCCCGCTTTCCAGTCGGGAAACCTGTCGTGCCAGCTGCATTAATGAATC
GGCCAACGCGCGGGGAGAGGCGGTTTGCGTATTGGGCGCTCTTCCGCTTCCTCGCTCACTGACTCGCTGC
GCTCGGTCGTTCGGCTGCGGCGAGCGGTATCAGCTCACTCAAAGGCGGTAATACGGTTATCCACAGAATC
AGGGGATAACGCAGGAAAGAACATGTGAGCAAAAGGCCAGCAAAAGGCCAGGAACCGTAAAAAGGCCGCG
TTGCTGGCGTTTTTCCATAGGCTCCGCCCCCCTGACGAGCATCACAAAAATCGACGCTCAAGTCAGAGGT
GGCGAAACCCGACAGGACTATAAAGATACCAGGCGTTTCCCCCTGGAAGCTCCCTCGTGCGCTCTCCTGT
TCCGACCCTGCCGCTTACCGGATACCTGTCCGCCTTTCTCCCTTCGGGAAGCGTGGCGCTTTCTCATAGC
TCACGCTGTAGGTATCTCAGTTCGGTGTAGGTCGTTCGCTCCAAGCTGGGCTGTGTGCACGAACCCCCCG
TTCAGCCCGACCGCTGCGCCTTATCCGGTAACTATCGTCTTGAGTCCAACCCGGTAAGACACGACTTATC
GCCACTGGCAGCAGCCACTGGTAACAGGATTAGCAGAGCGAGGTATGTAGGCGGTGCTACAGAGTTCTTG
AAGTGGTGGCCTAACTACGGCTACACTAGAAGAACAGTATTTGGTATCTGCGCTCTGCTGAAGCCAGTTA
CCTTCGGAAAAAGAGTTGGTAGCTCTTGATCCGGCAAACAAACCACCGCTGGTAGCGGTGGTTTTTTTGT
TTGCAAGCAGCAGATTACGCGCAGAAAAAAAGGATCTCAAGAAGATCCTTTGATCTTTTCTACGGGGTCT
GACGCTCAGTGGAACGAAAACTCACGTTAAGGGATTTTGGTCATGAGATTATCAAAAAGGATCTTCACCT
AGATCCTTTTAAATTAAAAATGAAGTTTTAAATCAATCTAAAGTATATATGAGTAAACTTGGTCTGACAG
TTAGAAAAACTCATCGAGCATCAAATGAAACTGCAATTTATTCATATCAGGATTATCAATACCATATTTT
TGAAAAAGCCGTTTCTGTAATGAAGGAGAAAACTCACCGAGGCAGTTCCATAGGATGGCAAGATCCTGGT
ATCGGTCTGCGATTCCGACTCGTCCAACATCAATACAACCTATTAATTTCCCCTCGTCAAAAATAAGGTT
ATCAAGTGAGAAATCACCATGAGTGACGACTGAATCCGGTGAGAATGGCAAAAGTTTATGCATTTCTTTC
CAGACTTGTTCAACAGGCCAGCCATTACGCTCGTCATCAAAATCACTCGCATCAACCAAACCGTTATTCA
TTCGTGATTGCGCCTGAGCGAGACGAAATACGCGATCGCTGTTAAAAGGACAATTACAAACAGGAATCGA
ATGCAACCGGCGCAGGAACACTGCCAGCGCATCAACAATATTTTCACCTGAATCAGGATATTCTTCTAAT
ACCTGGAATGCTGTTTTCCCAGGGATCGCAGTGGTGAGTAACCATGCATCATCAGGAGTACGGATAAAAT
GCTTGATGGTCGGAAGAGGCATAAATTCCGTCAGCCAGTTTAGTCTGACCATCTCATCTGTAACATCATT
GGCAACGCTACCTTTGCCATGTTTCAGAAACAACTCTGGCGCATCGGGCTTCCCATACAATCGATAGATT
GTCGCACCTGATTGCCCGACATTATCGCGAGCCCATTTATACCCATATAAATCAGCATCCATGTTGGAAT
TTAATCGCGGCCTAGAGCAAGACGTTTCCCGTTGAATATGGCTCATACTCTTCCTTTTTCAATATTATTG
AAGCATTTATCAGGGTTATTGTCTCATGAGCGGATACATATTTGAATGTATTTAGAAAAATAAACAAATA
GGGGTTCCGCGCACATTTCCCCGAAAAGTGCCACCTGACGTCTAAGAAACCATTATTATCATGACATTAA
CCTATAAAAATAGGCGTATCACGAGGCCCTTTCGTC
