>Addgene plasmid #121276 | pUC57-Kan_CD156_00095711 | addgene partial sequence | sequence record 237996 | M13-F20 5'-TGTAAAACGACGGCCAGT-3'
TTGGTCTCTAATGCAA
[201 nt withheld, positions 17-217]
TGAGCTTAGAGACCAAGTTCCATCCCAATGGCGCGCCGAGCTTGGCTCGAGCATGGTCATAGCTGTTTCC
TGTGTGAAATTGTTATCCGCTCACAATTCCACACAACATACGAGCCGGAAGCATAAAGTGTAAAGCCTGG
GGTGCCTAATGAGTGAGCTAACTCACATTAATTGCGTTGCGCTCACTGCCCGCTTTCCAGTCGGGAAACC
TGTCGTGCCAGCTGCATTAATGAATCGGCCAACGCGCGGGGAGAGGCGGTTTGCGTATTGGGCGCTCTTC
CGCTTCCTCGCTCACTGACTCGCTGCGCTCGGTCGTTCGGCTGCGGCGAGCGGTATCAGCTCACTCAAAG
GCGGTAATACGGTTATCCACAGAATCAGGGGATAACGCAGGAAAGAACATGTGAGCAAAAGGCCAGCAAA
AGGCCAGGAACCGTAAAAAGGCCGCGTTGCTGGCGTTTTTCCATAGGCTCCGCCCCCCTGACGAGCATCA
CAAAAATCGACGCTCAAGTCAGAGGTGGCGAAACCCGACAGGACTATAAAGATACCAGGCGTTTCCCCCT
GGAAGCTCCCTCGTGCGCTCTCCTGTTCCGACCCTGCCGCTTACCGGATACCTGTCCGCCTTTCTCCCTT
CGGGAAGCGTGGCGCTTTCTCATAGCTCACGCTGTAGGTATCTCAGTTCGGTGTAGGTCGTTCGCTCC
